Addgene plasmid #246653: pDonor NTRK1-P2A-tdTomato
Purpose: Donor plasmid for Crispr/Cas9 gene editing of the human NTRK1 locus
Depositing lab: Joriene de Nooij. Depositing organization: Columbia University. Publication: Derivation and analysis of human somatic sensory neuron subtypes facilitated through fluorescent hPSC reporters. Malka-Gibor E, Oliver KM, Chen S, Garcia-Diaz A, Williams D, Henry JA, Akcan BT, Corneo B, de Nooij JC. Stem Cell Reports. 2026 Jan 2:102753. doi: 10.1016/j.stemcr.2025.102753. PubMed 41483810.
Backbone
  Vector backbone: pBluescript
  Backbone manufacturer: Stratagene
  Backbone size w/o insert (bp): 2958
  Vector type: Mammalian Expression, CRISPR
Growth in bacteria
  Bacterial resistance: Ampicillin, 100 μg/mL
  Growth temperature: 30°C
  Growth strain: DH5alpha
  Copy number: High Copy
Gene/Insert
  Gene/Insert name: P2A-tdTomato flanked by NTRK1 homology regions
  Species: H. sapiens (human), Synthetic
  Mutation: tdTomato was altered to contain a silent SAL1 restriction site
  Entrez Gene: NTRK1 (a.k.a. MTC, TRK, TRK1, TRKA, Trk-A, p140-TrkA)
  Cloning method: Restriction Enzyme; 5′ cloning site ASCI (unknown if destroyed); 3′ cloning site ASCI (unknown if destroyed)
  Sequencing primers: 5′ M13 frw; 3′ M13 rev
Resource information
  A portion of this plasmid was derived from a plasmid made by: P2A-tdTomato; cloned from HB9:P2A-TdT reporter construct (Garcia Diaz et al., 2020)
Terms and licenses: Academic/Nonprofit Terms; Industry Terms: Not Available to Industry
How to cite: pDonor NTRK1-P2A-tdTomato was a gift from Joriene de Nooij (Addgene plasmid # 246653 ; http://n2t.net/addgene:246653 ; RRID:Addgene_246653)
