[The description below was written by a language model from this plasmid's Addgene catalogue record and pLannotate feature annotations shown in this document.]
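Description:
pDonor NTRK1-P2A-tdTomato is a homology-directed repair donor plasmid for CRISPR/Cas9 editing of the human NTRK1 locus, which encodes the TrkA receptor tyrosine kinase. It is built in the pBluescript cloning backbone and totals about 6 kb in the sequenced record. It is propagated in E. coli through a high-copy ColE1/pUC-type origin and selected with ampicillin via the β-lactamase gene. The backbone also carries the usual pBluescript elements: an f1 phage origin, the lac promoter/operator with a disrupted lacZα fragment, and flanking T7 and T3 promoters. None of these has a role in the editing application.

The insert, cloned through AscI sites, consists of a P2A-tdTomato cassette flanked by NTRK1 homology regions. The feature table detects a short NTRK1 coding fragment immediately upstream of tdTomato, with a small unannotated gap between them that fits the P2A peptide sequence. A further unannotated stretch downstream of tdTomato presumably corresponds to the 3′ homology arm. No mammalian promoter or selection cassette is annotated, so the reporter appears to rely on the endogenous NTRK1 promoter after integration. This arrangement suggests an in-frame knock-in at the end of the NTRK1 coding sequence. The self-cleaving P2A would then let TrkA and the red fluorescent tandem-dimer tdTomato be made as separate proteins from one transcript. The tdTomato sequence carries a silent change that introduces a SalI restriction site.

The guide RNA and Cas9 must be supplied separately, and the record does not describe them. The associated publication indicates use in generating fluorescent human pluripotent stem cell reporter lines for deriving and analysing somatic sensory neuron subtypes.
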