Features (pLannotate 1.2.2; 14 found; start..end, strand, type, name):
    171..1031    -  CDS            AmpR: β-lactamase; bla; confers resistance to ampicillin, carbenicillin, and related antibiotics
   1032..1136    -  promoter       AmpR promoter: bla
   1189..1617    -  rep_origin     f1 ori (sequence partly withheld): f1 bacteriophage origin of replication; arrow indicates direction of (+) strand synthesis
   1622..1779    -  CDS            lacZα (fragment): LacZα fragment of β-galactosidase; lacZ fragment
   1782..1800    +  promoter       T7 promoter: promoter for bacteriophage T7 RNA polymerase
   2523..2690    +  CDS            NTRK1 (fragment): NTRK1_HUMAN - Also known as MTC, TRK From Homo sapiens (Human).
   2757..4186    +  CDS            tdTomato (fragment): tandem dimeric (pseudo-monomeric) derivative of DsRed (Shaner et al., 2004) mammalian codon-optimized
   4934..4955    -  misc_feature   MCS (fragment): pBluescript multiple cloning site
   4968..4986    -  promoter       T3 promoter: promoter for bacteriophage T3 RNA polymerase
   5031..5047    -  protein_bind   lac operator: The lac repressor binds to the lac operator to inhibit transcription in E. coli. This inhibition can be relieved by adding lactose or isopropyl-β-D-thiogalactopyranoside (IPTG). lac repressor encoded by lacI
   5055..5085    -  promoter       lac promoter: promoter for the E. coli lac operon
   5100..5121    -  protein_bind   CAP binding site: CAP binding activates transcription in the presence of cAMP. E. coli catabolite activator protein
   5134..5226    -  CDS            lacI (fragment): lac repressor; lacI; The lac repressor binds to the lac operator to inhibit transcription in E. coli. This inhibition can be relieved by adding lactose or isopropyl-β-D-thiogalactopyranoside (IPTG).
   5409..5997    -  rep_origin     ori: high-copy-number ColE1/pMB1/pBR322/pUC origin of replication
>Addgene plasmid #246653 | pDonor NTRK1-P2A-tdTomato | addgene full sequence | sequence record 491733 | Addgene NGS Result
GAAGATCCTTTGATCTTTTCTACGGGGTCTGACGCTCAGTGGAACGAAAACTCACGTTAAGGGATTTTGG
TCATGAGATTATCAAAAAGGATCTTCACCTAGATCCTTTTAAATTAAAAATGAAGTTTTAAATCAATCTA
AAGTATATATGAGTAAACTTGGTCTGACAGTTACCAATGCTTAATCAGTGAGGCACCTATCTCAGCGATC
TGTCTATTTCGTTCATCCATAGTTGCCTGACTCCCCGTCGTGTAGATAACTACGATACGGGAGGGCTTAC
CATCTGGCCCCAGTGCTGCAATGATACCGCGAGACCCACGCTCACCGGCTCCAGATTTATCAGCAATAAA
CCAGCCAGCCGGAAGGGCCGAGCGCAGAAGTGGTCCTGCAACTTTATCCGCCTCCATCCAGTCTATTAAT
TGTTGCCGGGAAGCTAGAGTAAGTAGTTCGCCAGTTAATAGTTTGCGCAACGTTGTTGCCATTGCTACAG
GCATCGTGGTGTCACGCTCGTCGTTTGGTATGGCTTCATTCAGCTCCGGTTCCCAACGATCAAGGCGAGT
TACATGATCCCCCATGTTGTGCAAAAAAGCGGTTAGCTCCTTCGGTCCTCCGATCGTTGTCAGAAGTAAG
TTGGCCGCAGTGTTATCACTCATGGTTATGGCAGCACTGCATAATTCTCTTACTGTCATGCCATCCGTAA
GATGCTTTTCTGTGACTGGTGAGTACTCAACCAAGTCATTCTGAGAATAGTGTATGCGGCGACCGAGTTG
CTCTTGCCCGGCGTCAATACGGGATAATACCGCGCCACATAGCAGAACTTTAAAAGTGCTCATCATTGGA
AAACGTTCTTCGGGGCGAAAACTCTCAAGGATCTTACCGCTGTTGAGATCCAGTTCGATGTAACCCACTC
GTGCACCCAACTGATCTTCAGCATCTTTTACTTTCACCAGCGTTTCTGGGTGAGCAAAAACAGGAAGGCA
AAATGCCGCAAAAAAGGGAATAAGGGCGACACGGAAATGTTGAATACTCATACTCTTCCTTTTTCAATAT
TATTGAAGCATTTATCAGGGTTATTGTCTCATGAGCGGATACATATTTGAATGTATTTAGAAAAATAAAC
AAATAGGGGTTCCGCGCACATTTCCCCGAAAAGTGCCACCTAAATTGTAAGCGTTAATATTTTGTTAAAA
TTCGCGTTAAATTTTTGTTAAATCAGCTCATTTTTTAACCAATAGGCCGAAATCGGCAAAATCCCTTATA
AATCAAAAGAATAGACCGAGATAGGGT
[37 nt withheld, positions 1288-1324]
AAAGAACGTGGACTCCAACGTCAAAGG
[49 nt withheld, positions 1352-1400]
T
[91 nt withheld, positions 1402-1492]
G
[124 nt withheld, positions 1494-1617]
CCCATTCGCCATTCAGGCTGCGCAACTGTTGGGAAGGGCGATCGGTGCGGGCCTCTTCGCTATTACGCCA
GCTGGCGAAAGGGGGATGTGCTGCAAGGCGATTAAGTTGGGTAACGCCAGGGTTTTCCCAGTCACGACGT
TGTAAAACGACGGCCAGTGAATTGTAATACGACTCACTATAGGGCGAATTGGGTACTTTTTTGGCGCGCC
GAGAAGAAATGGAATTAGTGCCGCCCATAACCCAAGTCCTCTAATAGGGAGGGGGGAAGAAGGGGAAAAG
AGGCTCCAGGCCCCTTCTCCAATCACTCCCTGCCACCCTTTCTCCTTTGGATTCCTTGGCTGCTTTAGCA
GTTCTTCCTAGAGTCTAACTTTGATCTTTCTTGCTGCAGTTTCTTTTTGGGAGAGCTAGTCAGTCCCACA
GAGTGGTATCCCTAGAAGGGAGAAGTAAGGATTGCCCTCTTCTTTAAAATGAAAGCCAGCTATTTTTCAC
GCCCTTTAACTGCAGTTCTGCTCTATTTTCTTTTCTCTCTCTGGAGCTGAGAGTCAGAGGGCCCTTCTCC
TCCTCCTTTCAGCCCCCAACACTAAGCTGATGGATTGATAAATACCTCAGCCCCTCGCCTTCCTCAACCC
ACCTGGCAAGTCTTCTTAGGATCTGATCCCAGTTTTCTGGAAGCAATCCTACCCCAGCCCAAGCTTCCCA
GAGTCGAGCCTTAATCCTTCTCACTTCTCAGTGTCAGAGCAGAAATGAATCCTGGGGTTGACTGTGTCCA
TTCGGGTTATTAGCAGCTAAGAAGCCCAGACGAGTAGTGTGAGCTGCCTTGGGAGCCTCAGTGAGGGCAC
TGGGACTGGCCTCACTCTCTTGCCCCCAGCCTAGTGGGCTTTCTCCTCTGTCTCTCCGGTGGCCCCAGGC
AATCGACTGCATCACGCAGGGACGTGAGTTGGAGCGGCCACGTGCCTGCCCACCAGAGGTCTACGCCATC
ATGCGGGGCTGCTGGCAGCGGGAGCCCCAGCAACGCCACAGCATCAAGGATGTGCACGCCCGGCTGCAAG
CCCTGGCCCAGGCACCTCCTGTCGGATCCGGAGCCACGAACTTCAGCCTGCTGAAGCAGGCTGGCGACGT
GGAGGAGAACCCTGGACCTATGGTGAGCAAGGGCGAGGAGGTCATCAAAGAGTTCATGCGCTTCAAGGTG
CGCATGGAGGGCTCCATGAACGGCCACGAGTTCGAGATCGAGGGCGAGGGCGAGGGCCGCCCCTACGAGG
GCACCCAGACCGCCAAGCTGAAGGTGACCAAGGGCGGCCCCCTGCCCTTCGCCTGGGACATCCTGTCCCC
CCAGTTCATGTACGGCTCCAAGGCGTACGTGAAGCACCCCGCCGACATCCCCGATTACAAGAAGCTGTCC
TTCCCCGAGGGCTTCAAGTGGGAGCGCGTGATGAACTTCGAGGACGGCGGTCTGGTGACCGTGACCCAGG
ACTCCTCCCTGCAGGACGGCACGCTGATCTACAAGGTGAAGATGCGCGGCACCAACTTCCCCCCCGACGG
CCCCGTAATGCAGAAGAAGACCATGGGCTGGGAGGCCTCCACCGAGCGCCTGTACCCCCGCGACGGCGTG
CTGAAGGGCGAGATCCACCAGGCCCTGAAGCTGAAGGACGGCGGCCACTACCTGGTGGAGTTCAAGACCA
TCTACATGGCCAAGAAGCCCGTGCAACTGCCCGGCTACTACCACGTCGACACCAAGCTGGACATCACCTC
CCACAACGAGGACTACACCATCGTGGAACAGTACGAGCGCTCCGAGGGCCGCCACCACCTGTTCCTGGGG
CATGGCACCGGCAGCACCGGCAGCGGCAGCTCCGGCACCGCCTCCTCCGAGGACAACAACATGGCCGTCA
TCAAAGAGTTCATGCGCTTCAAGGTGCGCATGGAGGGCTCCATGAACGGCCACGAGTTCGAGATCGAGGG
CGAGGGCGAGGGCCGCCCCTACGAGGGCACCCAGACCGCCAAGCTGAAGGTGACCAAGGGCGGCCCCCTG
CCCTTCGCCTGGGACATCCTGTCCCCCCAGTTCATGTACGGCTCCAAGGCGTACGTGAAGCACCCCGCCG
ACATCCCCGATTACAAGAAGCTGTCCTTCCCCGAGGGCTTCAAGTGGGAGCGCGTGATGAACTTCGAGGA
CGGCGGTCTGGTGACCGTGACCCAGGACTCCTCCCTGCAGGACGGCACGCTGATCTACAAGGTGAAGATG
CGCGGCACCAACTTCCCCCCCGACGGCCCCGTAATGCAGAAGAAGACCATGGGCTGGGAGGCCTCCACCG
AGCGCCTGTACCCCCGCGACGGCGTGCTGAAGGGCGAGATCCACCAGGCCCTGAAGCTGAAGGACGGCGG
CCACTACCTGGTGGAGTTCAAGACCATCTACATGGCCAAGAAGCCCGTGCAACTGCCCGGCTACTACTAC
GTGGACACCAAGCTGGACATCACCTCCCACAACGAGGACTACACCATCGTGGAACAGTACGAGCGCTCCG
AGGGCCGCCACCACCTGTTCCTGTACGGCATGGACGAGCTGTACAAGTAATACCTGGATGTCCTGGGCTA
GGGGGCCGGCCCAGGGGCTGGGAGTGGTTAGCCGGAATACTGGGGCCTGCCCTCAGCATCCCCCATAGCT
CCCAGCAGCCCCAGGGTGATCTCAAAGTATCTAATTCACCCTCAGCATGTGGGAAGGGACAGGTGGGGGC
TGGGAGTAGAGGATGTTCCTGCTTCTCTAGGCAAGGTCCCGTCATAGCAATTATATTTATTATCCCTTGG
CTGTGTCTCTTGCCAGTTATTGGGATGACGTCGTTCCAGGAGGGAGGCATTGGGATTCAGGTAGGGGGAC
AGCTCTCTGGGATCTTCCCCCACTCAGGTTCCCCTCAGCTGCCTACCCCTACTCCATGGACCTGTCACTC
TCACCTTTGACTATAGTTTGGATCCCATTCCCATGGTCACCTGGCTCACCTGCTGGTAAGGCAGCCTCTG
GTCAAACTTCCTAGACCTTGAGAGCCTAACTGTCAATCTTTGTAGTTCATGTTCAGGAAGGCTGGGCTAT
AGTGGAAGGGGTGGAAGTTAGATGTACTGGTAGGATGGGAGCGTTGATGGGGTGTCTTCCTTGTATTGGT
GTGTCCGGGACAGAGCAAGCACGCAGCAGCAGATGAGAGAGAAACGTGTGTGTGTGTGTGGGGTGATGGG
GGGCAGGAAAGGGACGGAGCTGGACTAAGGATTGATGGAGGCAGGACCCCTTGTTCCTGCCCCTCTGTTA
CTCTTCTTAGCTGGCGCGCCAAAAAAGGCCGCCACCGCGGTGGAGCTCCAGCTTTTGTTCCCTTTAGTGA
GGGTTAATTTCGAGCTTGGCGTAATCATGGTCATAGCTGTTTCCTGTGTGAAATTGTTATCCGCTCACAA
TTCCACACAACATACGAGCCGGAAGCATAAAGTGTAAAGCCTGGGGTGCCTAATGAGTGAGCTAACTCAC
ATTAATTGCGTTGCGCTCACTGCCCGCTTTCCAGTCGGGAAACCTGTCGTGCCAGCTGCATTAATGAATC
GGCCAACGCGCGGGGAGAGGCGGTTTGCGTATTGGGCGCTCTTCCGCTTCCTCGCTCACTGACTCGCTGC
GCTCGGTCGTTCGGCTGCGGCGAGCGGTATCAGCTCACTCAAAGGCGGTAATACGGTTATCCACAGAATC
AGGGGATAACGCAGGAAAGAACATGTGAGCAAAAGGCCAGCAAAAGGCCAGGAACCGTAAAAAGGCCGCG
TTGCTGGCGTTTTTCCATAGGCTCCGCCCCCCTGACGAGCATCACAAAAATCGACGCTCAAGTCAGAGGT
GGCGAAACCCGACAGGACTATAAAGATACCAGGCGTTTCCCCCTGGAAGCTCCCTCGTGCGCTCTCCTGT
TCCGACCCTGCCGCTTACCGGATACCTGTCCGCCTTTCTCCCTTCGGGAAGCGTGGCGCTTTCTCATAGC
TCACGCTGTAGGTATCTCAGTTCGGTGTAGGTCGTTCGCTCCAAGCTGGGCTGTGTGCACGAACCCCCCG
TTCAGCCCGACCGCTGCGCCTTATCCGGTAACTATCGTCTTGAGTCCAACCCGGTAAGACACGACTTATC
GCCACTGGCAGCAGCCACTGGTAACAGGATTAGCAGAGCGAGGTATGTAGGCGGTGCTACAGAGTTCTTG
AAGTGGTGGCCTAACTACGGCTACACTAGAAGAACAGTATTTGGTATCTGCGCTCTGCTGAAGCCAGTTA
CCTTCGGAAAAAGAGTTGGTAGCTCTTGATCCGGCAAACAAACCACCGCTGGTAGCGGTGGTTTTTTTGT
TTGCAAGCAGCAGATTACGCGCAGAAAAAAAGGATCTCAA
